Addgene plasmid #194361: pcDNA3_SP-DRD1-V2R-NTEV-TCS-GV-2xHA
Purpose: Split TEV assays
Depositing lab: Michael Wehr. Depositing organization: Klinikum der Ludwig Maximilians-Universitaet Muenchen. Publication: Improved Split TEV GPCR beta-arrestin-2 Recruitment Assays via Systematic Analysis of Signal Peptide and beta-arrestin Binding Motif Variants. Wu Y, von Hauff IV, Jensen N, Rossner MJ, Wehr MC. Biosensors (Basel). 2022 Dec 29;13(1):48. doi: 10.3390/bios13010048. PubMed 36671883.
Backbone
  Vector backbone: pcDNA3
  Vector type: Mammalian Expression
Growth in bacteria
  Bacterial resistance: Ampicillin, 100 μg/mL
  Growth temperature: 37°C
  Growth strain: DH5alpha
  Copy number: High Copy
Gene/Insert
  Gene/Insert name: SP-DRD1-V2R-NTEV-TCS-GV-2xHA
  Species: H. sapiens (human), Synthetic
  Entrez Gene: DRD1 (a.k.a. D1R, DADR, DRD1A)
  Promoter: CMV
  Tag / fusion protein: 2xHA (C terminal on insert)
  Cloning method: Gateway Cloning
  Sequencing primers: 5′ CGCAAATGGGCGGTAGGCGTG; 3′ TAGAAGGCACAGTCGAGG
Terms and licenses: Academic/Nonprofit Terms; Industry Terms: Not Available to Industry
How to cite: pcDNA3_SP-DRD1-V2R-NTEV-TCS-GV-2xHA was a gift from Michael Wehr (Addgene plasmid # 194361 ; http://n2t.net/addgene:194361 ; RRID:Addgene_194361)
