[The description below was written by a language model from this plasmid's Addgene catalogue record and pLannotate feature annotations shown in this document.]
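Description:
pcDNA3_SP-DRD1-V2R-NTEV-TCS-GV-2xHA is an 8.3 kb mammalian expression plasmid built on the pcDNA3 backbone and used as the receptor component of split TEV assays. It is maintained in E. coli through a high-copy ColE1/pUC-type origin with ampicillin resistance (AmpR). An SV40 promoter-driven neomycin phosphotransferase cassette with an SV40 poly(A) signal allows G418 selection in mammalian cells. An f1 origin and flanking T7 and SP6 promoters are also carried over from the backbone.

The payload is a single fusion open reading frame driven by the CMV enhancer/promoter and terminated by the bGH polyadenylation signal. Human dopamine receptor D1 (DRD1) was inserted by Gateway cloning and sits between attB1 and attB2 sites. Upstream of it is the region named SP, presumably a signal peptide, and the annotation also detects a short FLAG-like fragment there. Downstream of the receptor comes a short segment of the vasopressin V2 receptor (AVPR2), described in the associated study as a β-arrestin binding motif. This is followed by an N-terminal fragment of TEV protease (NTEV), a TEV cleavage site (TCS, named in the construct but not separately annotated), the artificial transcription factor GV (GAL4 DNA-binding domain fused to the VP16 activation domain) and a C-terminal 2xHA tag.

In the split TEV design, receptor activation recruits β-arrestin-2, which would be supplied from a separate construct fused to the complementary TEV fragment. This reconstitutes protease activity. Cleavage at the TCS then releases GAL4-VP16, which can drive a GAL4-responsive reporter, giving a transcriptional readout of DRD1 activation. The record does not describe the partner or reporter plasmids.
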