Features (pLannotate 1.2.2; 29 found; start..end, strand, type, name):
     28..80      -  misc_feature   bom (fragment): basis of mobility region from pBR322
    235..614     +  enhancer       CMV enhancer: human cytomegalovirus immediate early enhancer
    615..818     +  promoter       CMV promoter: human cytomegalovirus (CMV) immediate early promoter
    814..847     +  LTR            5' LTR (truncated) (fragment): truncated 5' long terminal repeat (LTR) from HIV-1
    863..881     +  promoter       T7 promoter: promoter for bacteriophage T7 RNA polymerase
    899..923     +  protein_bind   attB1: mutant version of attB; recombination site for the Gateway® BP reaction BP Clonase™
    986..1006    +  CDS            3xFLAG (fragment): three tandem FLAG® epitope tags
   1019..2356    +  CDS            DRD1: DRD1_HUMAN - Experimental evidence at protein level: Swiss-Prot protein existence level 1. Dopamine receptor whose activity is mediated by G proteins which activate adenylyl cyclase. From Homo sapiens (Human).
   2358..2382    -  protein_bind   attB2: mutant version of attB; recombination site for the Gateway® BP reaction BP Clonase™
   2393..2479    +  CDS            AVPR2 (fragment): V2R_HUMAN - Also known as ADHR, DIR, DIR3, V2R. Experimental evidence at protein level: Swiss-Prot protein existence level 1. Receptor for arginine vasopressin. The activity of this receptor is mediated by G proteins which activate adenylate cyclase. Involved in renal water reabsorption. From Homo sapiens (Human).
   2516..2866    +  CDS            TEV protease (fragment): tobacco etch virus protease (Kapust et al., 2001)
   2939..3379    +  CDS            GAL4 DNA binding domain: DNA binding domain of the GAL4 transcriptional activator; Saccharomyces cerevisiae GAL4 (truncated)
   3593..3826    +  CDS            VP16 AD: transcriptional activation domain of herpes simplex virus protein VP16 (Triezenberg et al., 1988; Cousens et al., 1989); UL48
   3830..3886    +  CDS            3xHA (fragment): three tandem HA epitope tags
   3899..3917    -  promoter       SP6 promoter: promoter for bacteriophage SP6 RNA polymerase
   3943..4167    +  polyA_signal   bGH poly(A) signal: bovine growth hormone polyadenylation signal
   4171..4192    +  promoter       SV40 promoter (fragment): SV40 enhancer and early promoter
   4213..4641    +  rep_origin     f1 ori (sequence partly withheld): f1 bacteriophage origin of replication; arrow indicates direction of (+) strand synthesis
   4655..4984    +  promoter       SV40 promoter: SV40 enhancer and early promoter
   5051..5842    +  CDS            neo: KKA2_KLEPN - Also known as kan, nptII. Experimental evidence at protein level: Swiss-Prot protein existence level 1. Resistance to kanamycin, neomycin, paromomycin, ribostamycin, butirosin and gentamicin B. From Klebsiella pneumoniae.
   5866..6024    +  CDS            ble (fragment): BLE_KLEPN - Experimental evidence at protein level: Swiss-Prot protein existence level 1. Binding protein with a strong affinity to the bleomycin family of antibiotics. Binds to CL990; an antimitotic-antibiotic compound. From Klebsiella pneumoniae.
   6019..6140    +  polyA_signal   SV40 poly(A) signal: SV40 polyadenylation signal
   6213..6229    -  protein_bind   lac operator: The lac repressor binds to the lac operator to inhibit transcription in E. coli. This inhibition can be relieved by adding lactose or isopropyl-β-D-thiogalactopyranoside (IPTG). lac repressor encoded by lacI
   6237..6267    -  promoter       lac promoter: promoter for the E. coli lac operon
   6282..6303    -  protein_bind   CAP binding site: CAP binding activates transcription in the presence of cAMP. E. coli catabolite activator protein
   6316..6408    -  CDS            lacI (fragment): lac repressor; lacI; The lac repressor binds to the lac operator to inhibit transcription in E. coli. This inhibition can be relieved by adding lactose or isopropyl-β-D-thiogalactopyranoside (IPTG).
   6591..7179    -  rep_origin     ori: high-copy-number ColE1/pMB1/pBR322/pUC origin of replication
   7350..8210    -  CDS            AmpR: β-lactamase; bla; confers resistance to ampicillin, carbenicillin, and related antibiotics
   8211..8315    -  promoter       AmpR promoter: bla
>Addgene plasmid #194361 | pcDNA3_SP-DRD1-V2R-NTEV-TCS-GV-2xHA | addgene full sequence | sequence record 381574 | Addgene NGS Result
GACGGATCGGGAGATCTCCCGATCCCCTATGGTGCACTCTCAGTACAATCTGCTCTGATGCCGCATAGTT
AAGCCAGTATCTGCTCCCTGCTTGTGTGTTGGAGGTCGCTGAGTAGTGCGCGAGCAAAATTTAAGCTACA
ACAAGGCAAGGCTTGACCGACAATTGCATGAAGAATCTGCTTAGGGTTAGGCGTTTTGCGCTGCTTCGCG
ATGTACGGGCCAGATATACGCGTTGACATTGATTATTGACTAGTTATTAATAGTAATCAATTACGGGGTC
ATTAGTTCATAGCCCATATATGGAGTTCCGCGTTACATAACTTACGGTAAATGGCCCGCCTGGCTGACCG
CCCAACGACCCCCGCCCATTGACGTCAATAATGACGTATGTTCCCATAGTAACGCCAATAGGGACTTTCC
ATTGACGTCAATGGGTGGAGTATTTACGGTAAACTGCCCACTTGGCAGTACATCAAGTGTATCATATGCC
AAGTACGCCCCCTATTGACGTCAATGACGGTAAATGGCCCGCCTGGCATTATGCCCAGTACATGACCTTA
TGGGACTTTCCTACTTGGCAGTACATCTACGTATTAGTCATCGCTATTACCATGGTGATGCGGTTTTGGC
AGTACATCAATGGGCGTGGATAGCGGTTTGACTCACGGGGATTTCCAAGTCTCCACCCCATTGACGTCAA
TGGGAGTTTGTTTTGGCACCAAAATCAACGGGACTTTCCAAAATGTCGTAACAACTCCGCCCCATTGACG
CAAATGGGCGGTAGGCGTGTACGGTGGGAGGTCTATATAAGCAGAGCTCTCTGGCTAACTAGAGAACCCA
CTGCTTACTGGCTTATCGAAATTAATACGACTCACTATAGGGAGACCCAAGCTTATCAACAAGTTTGTAC
AAAAAAGCAGGCTGCGGCCGCGCCACCATGAAGACGATCATCGCCCTGAGCTACATCTTCTGCCTGGTAT
TCGCCGACTACAAGGACGATGATGACGCCAGCATCGATATGAGGACTCTGAACACCTCTGCCATGGACGG
GACTGGGCTGGTGGTGGAGAGGGACTTCTCTGTTCGTATCCTCACTGCCTGTTTCCTGTCGCTGCTCATC
CTGTCCACGCTCCTGGGGAACACGCTGGTCTGTGCTGCCGTTATCAGGTTCCGACACCTGCGGTCCAAGG
TGACCAACTTCTTTGTCATCTCCTTGGCTGTGTCAGATCTCTTGGTGGCCGTCCTGGTCATGCCCTGGAA
GGCAGTGGCTGAGATTGCTGGCTTCTGGCCCTTTGGGTCCTTCTGTAACATCTGGGTGGCCTTTGACATC
ATGTGCTCCACTGCATCCATCCTCAACCTCTGTGTGATCAGCGTGGACAGGTATTGGGCTATCTCCAGCC
CTTTCCGGTATGAGAGAAAGATGACCCCCAAGGCAGCCTTCATCCTGATCAGTGTGGCATGGACCTTGTC
TGTACTCATCTCCTTCATCCCAGTGCAGCTCAGCTGGCACAAGGCAAAACCCACAAGCCCCTCTGATGGA
AATGCCACTTCCCTGGCTGAGACCATAGACAACTGTGACTCCAGCCTCAGCAGGACATATGCCATCTCAT
CCTCTGTAATAAGCTTTTACATCCCTGTGGCCATCATGATTGTCACCTACACCAGGATCTACAGGATTGC
TCAGAAACAAATACGGCGCATTGCGGCCTTGGAGAGGGCAGCAGTCCACGCCAAGAATTGCCAGACCACC
ACAGGTAATGGAAAGCCTGTCGAATGTTCTCAACCGGAAAGTTCTTTTAAGATGTCCTTCAAAAGAGAAA
CTAAAGTCCTGAAGACTCTGTCGGTGATCATGGGTGTGTTTGTGTGCTGTTGGCTACCTTTCTTCATCTT
GAACTGCATTTTGCCCTTCTGTGGGTCTGGGGAGACGCAGCCCTTCTGCATTGATTCCAACACCTTTGAC
GTGTTTGTGTGGTTTGGGTGGGCTAATTCATCCTTGAACCCCATCATTTATGCCTTTAATGCTGATTTTC
GGAAGGCATTTTCAACCCTCTTAGGATGCTACAGACTTTGCCCTGCGACGAATAATGCCATAGAGACGGT
GAGTATCAATAACAATGGGGCCGCGATGTTTTCCAGCCATCATGAGCCACGAGGCTCCATCTCCAAGGAG
TGCAATCTGGTTTACCTGATCCCACATGCTGTGGGCTCCTCTGAGGACCTGAAAAAGGAGGAGGCAGCTG
GCATCGCCAGACCCTTGGAGAAGCTGTCCCCAGCCCTATCGGTCATATTGGACTATGACACTGACGTCTC
TCTGGAGAAGATCCAACCCATCACACAAAACGGTCAGCACCCAACCGACCCAGCTTTCTTGTACAAAGTG
GTTGATGGTACCGCCCGGGGACGCACCCCACCCAGCCTGGGTCCCCAAGATGAGTCCTGCACCACCGCCA
GCTCCTCCCTGGCCAAGGACACTTCATCGGATGTCGGAGGTGGAGGTAGCGGAGGTGGAGGTAGCGGAGA
GAGCTTGTTTAAGGGACCACGTGATTACAACCCGATATCGAGCACCATTTGTCATTTGACGAATGAATCT
GATGGGCACACAACATCGTTGTATGGTATTGGATTTGGTCCCTTCATCATTACAAACAAGCACTTGTTTC
GTCGCAATAATGGAACACTGTTGGTCCAATCACTACATGGTGTATTCAAGGTCAAGGACACCACGACTTT
GCAACAACACCTCATTGATGGGAGGGACATGATGATTATTCGCATGCCTAAGGATTTCCCACCATTTCCT
CAAAAGCTGAAATTTAGAGAGCCACAAAGGGAAGAGCGCATATGTCTTGTGACAACCAACTTCCAAGCTC
CCGAGAACCTGTACTTCCAGGGTTCTAGAGAACAGAAGCTGATCTCAGAAGAGGATCTGGCCCGGGCCAT
GAAGCTACTGTCTTCTATCGAACAAGCATGCGATATTTGCCGACTTAAAAAGCTCAAGTGCTCCAAAGAA
AAACCGAAGTGCGCCAAGTGTCTGAAGAACAACTGGGAGTGTCGCTACTCTCCCAAAACCAAAAGGTCTC
CGCTGACTAGGGCACATCTGACAGAAGTGGAATCAAGGCTAGAAAGACTGGAACAGCTATTTCTACTGAT
TTTTCCTCGAGAAGACCTTGACATGATTTTGAAAATGGATTCTTTACAGGATATAAAAGCATTGTTAACA
GGATTATTTGTACAAGATAATGTGAATAAAGATGCCGTCACAGATAGATTGGCTTCAGTGGAGACTGATA
TGCCTCTAACATTGAGACAGCATAGAATAAGTGCGACATCATCATCGGAAGAGAGTAGTAACAAAGGTCA
AAGACAGTTGACTGTATCGCCGGAATTCCCGGGGATCAGCTTGATAATTCGATTCACCATGCCCAAGAAG
AAGAGGAAGGTGGCGTACAGCCGCGCGCGTACGAAAAACAATTACGGGTCTACCATCGAGGGCCTGCTCG
ATCTCCCGGACGACGACGCCCCCGAAGAGGCGGGGCTGGCGGCTCCGCGCCTGTCCTTTCTCCCCGCGGG
ACACACGCGCAGACTGTCGACGGCCCCCCCGACCGATGTCAGCCTGGGGGACGAGCTCCACTTAGACGGC
GAGGACGTCGCGATGGCGCATGCCGACGCGCTAGACGATTTCGATCTGGACATGTTGGGGGACGGGGATT
CCCCGGGTCCGGGATTTACCCCCCACGACTCCGCCCCCTACGGCGCTCTGGATATGGCCGACTTCGAGTT
TGAGCAGATGTTTACCGATGCCCTTGGAATTGACGAGTACGGTGGGGGCTACCCATACGATGTTCCTGAC
TATGCGGGCTATCCCTATGACGTCCCGGACTATGCATGAGGGCCCTATTCTATAGTGTCACCTAAATGCT
AGAGCTCGCTGATCAGCCTCGACTGTGCCTTCTAGTTGCCAGCCATCTGTTGTTTGCCCCTCCCCCGTGC
CTTCCTTGACCCTGGAAGGTGCCACTCCCACTGTCCTTTCCTAATAAAATGAGGAAATTGCATCGCATTG
TCTGAGTAGGTGTCATTCTATTCTGGGGGGTGGGGTGGGGCAGGACAGCAAGGGGGAGGATTGGGAAGAC
AATAGCAGGCATGCTGGGGATGCGGTGGGCTCTATGGCTTCTGAGGCGGAAAGAACCAGCTGGGGCTCTA
GGGGGTATCCCC
[124 nt withheld, positions 4213-4336]
C
[91 nt withheld, positions 4338-4428]
A
[49 nt withheld, positions 4430-4478]
CCTTTGACGTTGGAGTCCACGTTCTTT
[37 nt withheld, positions 4506-4542]
ACCCTATCTCGGTCTATTCTTTTGATTTATAAGGGATTTTGCCGATTTCGGCCTATTGGTTAAAAAATGA
GCTGATTTAACAAAAATTTAACGCGAATTAATTCTGTGGAATGTGTGTCAGTTAGGGTGTGGAAAGTCCC
CAGGCTCCCCAGCAGGCAGAAGTATGCAAAGCATGCATCTCAATTAGTCAGCAACCAGGTGTGGAAAGTC
CCCAGGCTCCCCAGCAGGCAGAAGTATGCAAAGCATGCATCTCAATTAGTCAGCAACCATAGTCCCGCCC
CTAACTCCGCCCATCCCGCCCCTAACTCCGCCCAGTTCCGCCCATTCTCCGCCCCATGGCTGACTAATTT
TTTTTATTTATGCAGAGGCCGAGGCCGCCTCTGCCTCTGAGCTATTCCAGAAGTAGTGAGGAGGCTTTTT
TGGAGGCCTAGGCTTTTGCAAAAAGCTCCCGGGAGCTTGTATATCCATTTTCGGATCTGATCAAGAGACA
GGATGAGGATCGTTTCGCATGATTGAACAAGATGGATTGCACGCAGGTTCTCCGGCCGCTTGGGTGGAGA
GGCTATTCGGCTATGACTGGGCACAACAGACAATCGGCTGCTCTGATGCCGCCGTGTTCCGGCTGTCAGC
GCAGGGGCGCCCGGTTCTTTTTGTCAAGACCGACCTGTCCGGTGCCCTGAATGAACTGCAGGACGAGGCA
GCGCGGCTATCGTGGCTGGCCACGACGGGCGTTCCTTGCGCAGCTGTGCTCGACGTTGTCACTGAAGCGG
GAAGGGACTGGCTGCTATTGGGCGAAGTGCCGGGGCAGGATCTCCTGTCATCTCACCTTGCTCCTGCCGA
GAAAGTATCCATCATGGCTGATGCAATGCGGCGGCTGCATACGCTTGATCCGGCTACCTGCCCATTCGAC
CACCAAGCGAAACATCGCATCGAGCGAGCACGTACTCGGATGGAAGCCGGTCTTGTCGATCAGGATGATC
TGGACGAAGAGCATCAGGGGCTCGCGCCAGCCGAACTGTTCGCCAGGCTCAAGGCGCGCATGCCCGACGG
CGAGGATCTCGTCGTGACCCATGGCGATGCCTGCTTGCCGAATATCATGGTGGAAAATGGCCGCTTTTCT
GGATTCATCGACTGTGGCCGGCTGGGTGTGGCGGACCGCTATCAGGACATAGCGTTGGCTACCCGTGATA
TTGCTGAAGAGCTTGGCGGCGAATGGGCTGACCGCTTCCTCGTGCTTTACGGTATCGCCGCTCCCGATTC
GCAGCGCATCGCCTTCTATCGCCTTCTTGACGAGTTCTTCTGAGCGGGACTCTGGGGTTCGAAATGACCG
ACCAAGCGACGCCCAACCTGCCATCACGAGATTTCGATTCCACCGCCGCCTTCTATGAAAGGTTGGGCTT
CGGAATCGTTTTCCGGGACGCCGGCTGGATGATCCTCCAGCGCGGGGATCTCATGCTGGAGTTCTTCGCC
CACCCCAACTTGTTTATTGCAGCTTATAATGGTTACAAATAAAGCAATAGCATCACAAATTTCACAAATA
AAGCATTTTTTTCACTGCATTCTAGTTGTGGTTTGTCCAAACTCATCAATGTATCTTATCATGTCTGTAT
ACCGTCGACCTCTAGCTAGAGCTTGGCGTAATCATGGTCATAGCTGTTTCCTGTGTGAAATTGTTATCCG
CTCACAATTCCACACAACATACGAGCCGGAAGCATAAAGTGTAAAGCCTGGGGTGCCTAATGAGTGAGCT
AACTCACATTAATTGCGTTGCGCTCACTGCCCGCTTTCCAGTCGGGAAACCTGTCGTGCCAGCTGCATTA
ATGAATCGGCCAACGCGCGGGGAGAGGCGGTTTGCGTATTGGGCGCTCTTCCGCTTCCTCGCTCACTGAC
TCGCTGCGCTCGGTCGTTCGGCTGCGGCGAGCGGTATCAGCTCACTCAAAGGCGGTAATACGGTTATCCA
CAGAATCAGGGGATAACGCAGGAAAGAACATGTGAGCAAAAGGCCAGCAAAAGGCCAGGAACCGTAAAAA
GGCCGCGTTGCTGGCGTTTTTCCATAGGCTCCGCCCCCCTGACGAGCATCACAAAAATCGACGCTCAAGT
CAGAGGTGGCGAAACCCGACAGGACTATAAAGATACCAGGCGTTTCCCCCTGGAAGCTCCCTCGTGCGCT
CTCCTGTTCCGACCCTGCCGCTTACCGGATACCTGTCCGCCTTTCTCCCTTCGGGAAGCGTGGCGCTTTC
TCATAGCTCACGCTGTAGGTATCTCAGTTCGGTGTAGGTCGTTCGCTCCAAGCTGGGCTGTGTGCACGAA
CCCCCCGTTCAGCCCGACCGCTGCGCCTTATCCGGTAACTATCGTCTTGAGTCCAACCCGGTAAGACACG
ACTTATCGCCACTGGCAGCAGCCACTGGTAACAGGATTAGCAGAGCGAGGTATGTAGGCGGTGCTACAGA
GTTCTTGAAGTGGTGGCCTAACTACGGCTACACTAGAAGAACAGTATTTGGTATCTGCGCTCTGCTGAAG
CCAGTTACCTTCGGAAAAAGAGTTGGTAGCTCTTGATCCGGCAAACAAACCACCGCTGGTAGCGGTGGTT
TTTTTGTTTGCAAGCAGCAGATTACGCGCAGAAAAAAAGGATCTCAAGAAGATCCTTTGATCTTTTCTAC
GGGGTCTGACGCTCAGTGGAACGAAAACTCACGTTAAGGGATTTTGGTCATGAGATTATCAAAAAGGATC
TTCACCTAGATCCTTTTAAATTAAAAATGAAGTTTTAAATCAATCTAAAGTATATATGAGTAAACTTGGT
CTGACAGTTACCAATGCTTAATCAGTGAGGCACCTATCTCAGCGATCTGTCTATTTCGTTCATCCATAGT
TGCCTGACTCCCCGTCGTGTAGATAACTACGATACGGGAGGGCTTACCATCTGGCCCCAGTGCTGCAATG
ATACCGCGAGACCCACGCTCACCGGCTCCAGATTTATCAGCAATAAACCAGCCAGCCGGAAGGGCCGAGC
GCAGAAGTGGTCCTGCAACTTTATCCGCCTCCATCCAGTCTATTAATTGTTGCCGGGAAGCTAGAGTAAG
TAGTTCGCCAGTTAATAGTTTGCGCAACGTTGTTGCCATTGCTACAGGCATCGTGGTGTCACGCTCGTCG
TTTGGTATGGCTTCATTCAGCTCCGGTTCCCAACGATCAAGGCGAGTTACATGATCCCCCATGTTGTGCA
AAAAAGCGGTTAGCTCCTTCGGTCCTCCGATCGTTGTCAGAAGTAAGTTGGCCGCAGTGTTATCACTCAT
GGTTATGGCAGCACTGCATAATTCTCTTACTGTCATGCCATCCGTAAGATGCTTTTCTGTGACTGGTGAG
TACTCAACCAAGTCATTCTGAGAATAGTGTATGCGGCGACCGAGTTGCTCTTGCCCGGCGTCAATACGGG
ATAATACCGCGCCACATAGCAGAACTTTAAAAGTGCTCATCATTGGAAAACGTTCTTCGGGGCGAAAACT
CTCAAGGATCTTACCGCTGTTGAGATCCAGTTCGATGTAACCCACTCGTGCACCCAACTGATCTTCAGCA
TCTTTTACTTTCACCAGCGTTTCTGGGTGAGCAAAAACAGGAAGGCAAAATGCCGCAAAAAAGGGAATAA
GGGCGACACGGAAATGTTGAATACTCATACTCTTCCTTTTTCAATATTATTGAAGCATTTATCAGGGTTA
TTGTCTCATGAGCGGATACATATTTGAATGTATTTAGAAAAATAAACAAATAGGGGTTCCGCGCACATTT
CCCCGAAAAGTGCCACCTGACGTC
